>Addgene plasmid #202950 | Salsa-BC109-P2B1 | addgene full sequence | sequence record 421313 | Addgene NGS Result
AGCGCCCAATACGCAAACCGCCTCTCCCCGCGCGTTGGCCGATTCATTAATGCAGTCGAGGGATCTCCAT
AAGAGAAGAGGGACAGCTATGACTGGGAGTAGTCAGGAGAGGAGGAAAAATCTGGCTAGTAAAACATGTA
AGGAAAATTTTAGGGATGTTAAAGAAAAAAATAACACAAAACAAAATATAAAAAAAATCTAACCTCAAGT
CAAGGCTTTTCTATGGAATAAGGAATGGACAGCAGGGGGCTGTTTCATATACTGATGACCTCTTTATAGC
CAACCTTTGTTCATGGCAGCCAGCATATGGGCATATGTTGCCAAACTCTAAACCAAATACTCATTCTGAT
GTTTTAAATGATTTGCCCTCCCATATGTCCTTCCGAGTGAGAGACACAAAAAATTCCAACACACTATTGC
AATGAAAATAAATTTCCTTTATTAGCCAGAAGTCAGATGCTCAAGGGGCTTCATGATGTCCCCATAATTT
TTGGCAGAGGGAAAAAGATCGATCTCAGTGGTATTTGTGAGCCAGGGCATTGGCCACACCAGCCACCACC
TTCTGATAGGCAGCCTGCACCTGAGGAGTGAATTCTTTGCCAAAATGATGAGACAGCACAACAACCAGCA
CGTTGCCCAGGAGCTGTAGGAAAGAGAAGAAGGCATGAACATGGTTAGCAGAGGGGCCCGGTTTGGACTC
AGAGTATTTTATCCTCATCTCAAACAGTGTATATCATTGTAACCATAAAGAGAAAGGCAGGATGATGACC
AGGGTGTAGTTGTTTCTACCAATAAGAATATTTCCACGCCAGCCAGAATTTATATGCAGAAATATTCTAC
CTTATCATTTAATTATAACAATTGTTCTCTAAAACTGTGCTGAAGTACAATATAATATACCCTGATTGCC
TTGAAAAAAAAGTGATTAGAGAAAGTACTTACAATCTGACAAATAAACAAAAGTGAATTTAAAAATTCGT
TACAAATGCAAGCTAAAGTTTAACGAAAAAGTTACAGAAAATGAAAAGAAAATAAGAGGAGACAATGGTT
GTCAACAGAGTAGAAAGTGAAAGAAACAAAATTATCATGAGGGTCCATGGTGATACAAGGGACATCTTCC
CATTCTAAACAACACCCTGAAAACTTTGCCCCCTCCATATAACATGAATTTTACAATAGCGAAAAAGAAA
GAACAATCAAGGGTCCCCAAACTCACCCTGAAGTTCTCAGCTCTAGAGATATCGTCGAGGCCGCGCTAGC
GTTTAAACTGTCGACCTTAATTAAGAGATCTGCTCGAGGCGCGTCAGCTGACTAGAGGATCCCCGGGTAC
CGAGCTCGAATTCGGGGCCGCGGAGGCTGGATCGGTCCCGGTGTCTTCTATGGAGGTCAAAACAGCGTGG
ATGGCGTCTCCAGGCGATCTGACGGTTCACTAAACGAGCTCTGCTTATATAGGCCTCCCACCGTACACGC
CTACCTCGACCCGGGTACCGAGCTCGACTTTCACTTTTCTCTATCACTGATAGGGAGTGGTAAACTCGAC
TTTCACTTTTCTCTATCACTGATAGGGAGTGGTAAACTCGACTTTCACTTTTCTCTATCACTGATAGGGA
GTGGTAAACTCGACTTTCACTTTTCTCTATCACTGATAGGGAGTGGTAAACTCGACTTTCACTTTTCTCT
ATCACTGATAGGGAGTGGTAAACTCGACCTATATAAGCAGAGCTCGTTTAGTGAACCGTCAGATCGCCTG
GAGACGCCATCCACGCTGTTTTGACCTCCATAGAAGACACCGGGACCGATCCAGCCTCCGCGGCCCCGAA
TTCCTGCAGCGGCCGCTCTAGAACTAGTGGATCCCCGCGGATGGTGAGCAAGGGCGAGGAGCTGTTCACC
GGGGTGGTGCCCATCCTGGTCGAGCTGGACGGCGACGTAAACGGCCACAAGTTCAGCGTGTCCGGCGAGG
GCGAGGGCGATGCCACCTACGGCAAGCTGACCCTGAAGTTCATCTGCACCACCGGCAAGCTGCCCGTGCC
CTGGCCCACCCTCGTGACCACCCTGACCTACGGCGTGCAGTGCTTCAGCCGCTACCCCGACCACATGAAG
CAGCACGACTTCTTCAAGTCCGCCATGCCCGAAGGCTACGTCCAGGAGCGCACCATCTTCTTCAAGGACG
ACGGCAACTACAAGACCCGCGCCGAGGTGAAGTTCGAGGGCGACACCCTGGTGAACCGCATCGAGCTGAA
GGGCATCGACTTCAAGGAGGACGGCAACATCCTGGGGCACAAGCTGGAGTACAACTACAACAGCCACAAC
GTCTATATCATGGCCGACAAGCAGAAGAACGGCATCAAGGTGAACTTCAAGATCCGCCACAACATCGAGG
ACGGCAGCGTGCAGCTCGCCGACCACTACCAGCAGAACACCCCCATCGGCGACGGCCCCGTGCTGCTGCC
CGACAACCACTACCTGAGCACCCAGTCCGCCCTGAGCAAAGACCCCAACGAGAAGCGCGATCACATGGTC
CTGCTGGAGTTCGTGACCGCCGCCGGGATCACTCTCGGCATGGACGAGCTGTACAAGTAAGTTAGACGGC
GAATTCGATATCAAGCTTGTCGACCTAGTTCTAGAGGATCCAGACATGATAAGATACATTGATGAGTTTG
GACAAACCACAACTAGAATGCAGTGAAAAAAATGCTTTATTTGTGAAATTTGTGATGCTATTGCTTTATT
TGTAACCATTATAAGCTGCAATAAACAAGTTAACAACAACAATTGCATTCATTTTATGTTTCAGGTTCAG
GGGGAGGTGTGGGAGGTTTTTTAAAGCAAGTAAAACCTCTACAAATGTGGTATGGCTGATTATGATCCTG
CAAGCCTCGTCGTCCTGGCCGGACCACGCTATCTGTGCAAGGTCCCCGGCCCCGGACGCGCGCTCCATGA
GCAGAGCGCCCGCCGCCGAGGCGAAGACTCGGGCGGCGCCCTGCCCGTCCCACCAGGTCAACAGGCGGTA
ACCGGCCTCTTCATCGGGAATGCGCGCGACCTTCAGCATCGCCGGCATGTCCCCCTGGCGGACGGGAAGT
ATCCAGCTCGACCAAGCTGGCCGCGTCGAGTGAAGACGAAAGGGCCTCGTGATACGCCTATTTTTATAGG
TTAATGTCATGATAATAATGGTTTCTTAGACGTCAGGTGGCACTTTTCGGGGAAATGTGCGCGGAACCCC
TATTTGTTTATTTTTCTAAATACATTCAAATATGTATCCGCTCATGAGACAATAACCCTGATAAATGCTT
CAATAATATTGAAAAAGGAAGAGTATGAGTATTCAACATTTCCGTGTCGCCCTTATTCCCTTTTTTGCGG
CATTTTGCCTTCCTGTTTTTGCTCACCCAGAAACGCTGGTGAAAGTAAAAGATGCTGAAGATCAGTTGGG
TGCACGAGTGGGTTACATCGAACTGGATCTCAACAGCGGTAAGATCCTTGAGAGTTTTCGCCCCGAAGAA
CGTTTTCCAATGATGAGCACTTTTAAAGTTCTGCTATGTGGCGCGGTATTATCCCGTGTTGACGCCGGGC
AAGAGCAACTCGGTCGCCGCATACACTATTCTCAGAATGACTTGGTTGAGTACTCACCAGTCACAGAAAA
GCATCTTACGGATGGCATGACAGTAAGAGAATTATGCAGTGCTGCCATAACCATGAGTGATAACACTGCG
GCCAACTTACTTCTGACAACGATCGGAGGACCGAAGGAGCTAACCGCTTTTTTGCACAACATGGGGGATC
ATGTAACTCGCCTTGATCGTTGGGAACCGGAGCTGAATGAAGCCATACCAAACGACGAGCGTGACACCAC
GATGCCTGTAGCAATGGCAACAACGTTGCGCAAACTATTAACTGGCGAACTACTTACTCTAGCTTCCCGG
CAACAATTAATAGACTGGATGGAGGCGGATAAAGTTGCAGGACCACTTCTGCGCTCGGCCCTTCCGGCTG
GCTGGTTTATTGCTGATAAATCTGGAGCCGGTGAGCGTGGGTCTCGCGGTATCATTGCAGCACTGGGGCC
AGATGGTAAGCCCTCCCGTATCGTAGTTATCTACACGACGGGGAGTCAGGCAACTATGGATGAACGAAAT
AGACAGATCGCTGAGATAGGTGCCTCACTGATTAAGCATTGGTAACTGTCAGACCAAGTTTACTCATATA
TACTTTAGATTGATTTAAAACTTCATTTTTAATTTAAAAGGATCTAGGTGAAGATCCTTTTTGATAATCT
CATGACCAAAATCCCTTAACGTGAGTTTTCGTTCCACTGAGCGTCAGACCCCGTAGAAAAGATCAAAGGA
TCTTCTTGAGATCCTTTTTTTCTGCGCGTAATCTGCTGCTTGCAAACAAAAAAACCACCGCTACCAGCGG
TGGTTTGTTTGCCGGATCAAGAGCTACCAACTCTTTTTCCGAAGGTAACTGGCTTCAGCAGAGCGCAGAT
ACCAAATACTGTTCTTCTAGTGTAGCCGTAGTTAGGCCACCACTTCAAGAACTCTGTAGCACCGCCTACA
TACCTCGCTCTGCTAATCCTGTTACCAGTGGCTGCTGCCAGTGGCGATAAGTCGTGTCTTACCGGGTTGG
ACTCAAGACGATAGTTACCGGATAAGGCGCAGCGGTCGGGCTGAACGGGGGGTTCGTGCACACAGCCCAG
CTTGGAGCGAACGACCTACACCGAACTGAGATACCTACAGCGTGAGCTATGAGAAAGCGCCACGCTTCCC
GAAGGGAGAAAGGCGGACAGGTATCCGGTAAGCGGCAGGGTCGGAACAGGAGAGCGCACGAGGGAGCTTC
CAGGGGGAAACGCCTGGTATCTTTATAGTCCTGTCGGGTTTCGCCACCTCTGACTTGAGCGTCGATTTTT
GTGATGCTCGTCAGGGGGGCGGAGCCTATGGAAAAACGCCAGCAACGCGGCCTTTTTACGGTTCCTGGCC
TTTTGCTGGCCTTTTGCTCACATGTTCTTTCCTGCGTTATCCCCTGATTCTGTGGATAACCGTATTACCG
CCTTTGAGTGAGCTGATACCGCTCGCCGCAGCCGAACGACCGAGCGCAGCGAGTCAGTGAGCGAGGAAGC
GGAAG
Features (pLannotate 1.2.2; 17 found; start..end, strand, type, name):
      2..55      +  CDS            lacI (fragment): lac repressor; lacI; The lac repressor binds to the lac operator to inhibit transcription in E. coli. This inhibition can be relieved by adding lactose or isopropyl-β-D-thiogalactopyranoside (IPTG).
    388..443     -  polyA_signal   β-globin poly(A) signal: rabbit β-globin polyadenylation signal (Gil and Proudfoot, 1987)
    518..640     -  CDS            HBB: HBB_COLGU - Experimental evidence at transcript level: Swiss-Prot protein existence level 2. Involved in oxygen transport from the lung to the various peripheral tissues. From Colobus guereza (Mantled guereza) (Eastern black-and-white colobus monkey).
    644..1216    -  intron         β-globin intron: intron from rabbit β-globin gene
   1312..1343    -  misc_feature   MCS (fragment): pUC18/19 multiple cloning site
   1437..1475    -  promoter       minimal CMV promoter: human cytomegalovirus (CMV) immediate early promoter
   1493..1708    -  protein_bind   tetracycline response element (fragment): contains seven copies of the tetracycline operator tetO tetracycline repressor TetR
   1708..1753    +  promoter       TRE3GV promoter (fragment): 3rd-generation Tet-responsive promoter that can be activated by binding of Tet-On® 3G, optimized for retroviral and lentiviral vectors
   1829..1856    +  misc_feature   MCS (fragment): pBluescript multiple cloning site
   1861..2580    +  CDS            EGFP: the original enhanced GFP (Yang et al., 1996) mammalian codon-optimized
   2591..2613    +  misc_feature   MCS (fragment): pBluescript multiple cloning site
   2627..2761    -  polyA_signal   SV40 poly(A) signal: SV40 polyadenylation signal
   2784..2867    -  CDS            large T antigen (fragment): large T antigen from SV40 (simian virus 40)
   2861..3091    -  CDS            str (fragment): STR_KLEPN - Protein inferred from homology: Swiss-Prot protein existence level 3. The aminoglycoside phosphotransferases achieve inactivation of their antibiotic substrates by phosphorylation. From Klebsiella pneumoniae.
   3210..3314    +  promoter       AmpR promoter: bla
   3315..4175    +  CDS            AmpR: β-lactamase; bla; confers resistance to ampicillin, carbenicillin, and related antibiotics
   4346..4934    +  rep_origin     ori: high-copy-number ColE1/pMB1/pBR322/pUC origin of replication
