[The description below was written by a language model from this plasmid's Addgene catalogue record and pLannotate feature annotations shown in this document.]
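Description:
Salsa-BC109-P2B1 is a 5.1 kb mammalian expression plasmid built on the pCER206 backbone and serves as one member of a set of barcoded reporter plasmids for PRESTO-Salsa, a highly multiplexed screening platform for GPCR bioactivity. It is propagated in E. coli as a high-copy plasmid through a ColE1/pUC-type origin and is selected with ampicillin via the β-lactamase gene and its native promoter. No mammalian selection marker is annotated; the short lacI, SV40 large T antigen and aminoglycoside phosphotransferase matches are fragments that appear to be backbone remnants rather than functional genes.

The payload is a synthetic insert of about 730 bp comprising mammalian codon-optimised EGFP plus the barcode BC109, cloned between BsrGI and HindIII sites and placed under a Tet response element promoter. The feature table shows a central block of tetO repeats flanked on one side by a TRE3G-type promoter fragment that reads into EGFP, followed by an SV40 polyadenylation signal region, and on the other side by a minimal CMV promoter pointing in the opposite direction toward an MCS fragment, a rabbit β-globin intron, a β-globin coding fragment and a β-globin poly(A) signal. This layout resembles a bidirectional Tet-responsive cassette, though no additional coding sequence is annotated in the second arm. The barcode itself is not annotated as a separate feature; the cloning sites suggest it lies just downstream of EGFP, where it would be carried on the reporter transcript. Transcription depends on a tetracycline-controlled transactivator binding the tetO sites, so reporter and barcode expression would report activator availability, with the barcode identifying the plasmid in pooled readouts. The record does not specify which receptor this barcode is paired with.
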