Addgene plasmid #202950: Salsa-BC109-P2B1
Purpose: Expression of barcoded reporter plasmid for PRESTO-Salsa; EGFP/BC109
Depositing lab: Noah Palm. Depositing organization: Yale University. Publication: Highly multiplexed bioactivity screening reveals human and microbiota metabolome-GPCRome interactions. Chen H, Rosen CE, Gonzalez-Hernandez JA, Song D, Potempa J, Ring AM, Palm NW. Cell. 2023 Jul 6;186(14):3095-3110.e19. doi: 10.1016/j.cell.2023.05.024. Epub 2023 Jun 14. PubMed 37321219.
Backbone
  Vector backbone: pCER206
  Vector type: Mammalian Expression
Growth in bacteria
  Bacterial resistance: Ampicillin, 100 μg/mL
  Growth temperature: 37°C
  Growth strain: DH5alpha
  Copy number: High Copy
Gene/Insert
  Gene/Insert name: EGFP/BC109
  Species: Synthetic
  Insert size (bp): 730
  Promoter: Tet Response Element (TRE)
  Cloning method: Restriction Enzyme; 5′ cloning site BsrGI (not destroyed); 3′ cloning site HindIII (not destroyed)
  Sequencing primers: 5′ Custom primer (GAAGCGCGATCACATGG)
Terms and licenses: Academic/Nonprofit Terms; Industry Terms: Not Available to Industry
How to cite: Salsa-BC109-P2B1 was a gift from Noah Palm (Addgene plasmid # 202950 ; http://n2t.net/addgene:202950 ; RRID:Addgene_202950)
