>Addgene plasmid #202950 | Salsa-BC109-P2B1 | depositor partial sequence | sequence record 393823 | BC109
GTTAGACGGC
